Addgene plasmid #60495: pSBtet-GP
Purpose: (Empty Backbone) SB-transposon with inducible SfiI cloning site for GOI (contains firefly luciferase) and constitutive expression of GFP, rtTA and puromycin resistance gene
Depositing lab: Eric Kowarz. Depositing organization: Goethe-Universitaet Frankfurt am Main. Publication: Optimized Sleeping Beauty transposons rapidly generate stable transgenic cell lines. Kowarz E, Loescher D, Marschalek R. Biotechnol J. 2015 Feb 4. doi: 10.1002/biot.201400821. PubMed 25650551.
Backbone
  Vector backbone: pUC19
  Backbone size (bp): 2021
  Vector type: Mammalian Expression ; Transposon
  Promoter: TCE & RPBSA
  Selectable markers: Puromycin
Growth in bacteria
  Bacterial resistance: Ampicillin, 100 μg/mL
  Growth temperature: 37°C
  Growth strain: Top10
  Copy number: High Copy
Gene/Insert
  Cloning method: Restriction Enzyme
  Sequencing primers: 5′ CCTGGAGCCAATTCCAACTCT; 3′ CACTGCATTCTTGTTGTGGTT
Terms and licenses: Academic/Nonprofit Terms; Industry Terms: Not Available to Industry
How to cite: pSBtet-GP was a gift from Eric Kowarz (Addgene plasmid # 60495 ; http://n2t.net/addgene:60495 ; RRID:Addgene_60495)
