[The description below was written by a language model from this plasmid's Addgene catalogue record and pLannotate feature annotations shown in this document.]
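Description:
pSBtet-GP is an empty-backbone Sleeping Beauty transposon vector for making stable, doxycycline-inducible mammalian cell lines. It is built on pUC19 and propagated in E. coli as a high-copy plasmid through the ColE1/pUC origin and an ampicillin resistance gene (AmpR with its bla promoter). The sequenced record is about 8 kb. The automated feature table does not annotate the Sleeping Beauty inverted repeats, although the catalogue entry describes the construct as an SB transposon. It likewise does not annotate the RPBSA promoter or the SfiI sites.

The payload consists of two expression units. The first is the inducible unit. A tight Tet-responsive promoter (seven tet operators upstream of a minimal CMV promoter, listed in the catalogue as TCE) drives a firefly luciferase (luc2) coding sequence, followed by an SV40 polyadenylation signal. The luciferase occupies the SfiI cloning site and is meant to be replaced by a gene of interest. Left in place, it can report on inducibility. The second unit is constitutive and, according to the record, runs from the RPBSA promoter. It contains EGFP, a reverse tetracycline transactivator (rtTA3-type, with VP16-derived minimal activation domains) and puromycin N-acetyltransferase in series on the same strand, ending in a bGH polyadenylation signal. The short gaps between these reading frames suggest a single polycistronic transcript, but the linking elements are not annotated.

In use, the transposon would be mobilised into the genome by a Sleeping Beauty transposase supplied separately. Integrants can then be selected with puromycin and followed by green fluorescence, and the co-expressed rtTA switches on the inserted gene when doxycycline is added.
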