Features (pLannotate 1.2.2; 15 found; start..end, strand, type, name):
    295..607     +  promoter       tight TRE promoter: Tet-responsive promoter PTight, consisting of seven tet operator sequences followed by the minimal CMV promoter
    686..2338    +  CDS            luciferase: firefly luciferase synthetic luc2 version of the luciferase gene
   2414..2495    -  polyA_signal   SV40 poly(A) signal: SV40 polyadenylation signal
   2518..2586    -  CDS            large T antigen (fragment): large T antigen from SV40 (simian virus 40)
   3218..3934    +  CDS            EGFP: EGFP is a basic (constitutively fluorescent) green fluorescent protein published in 1996, derived from Aequorea victoria. It is reported to be a rapidly-maturing weak dimer with moderate acid sensitivity.
   4001..4698    +  CDS            rtTA3 (fragment): reverse tetracycline transactivator 3 activates expression from Tet-responsive promoters in the presence of doxycycline
   4628..4738    +  CDS            VP48: 3 tandem repeats of the minimal activation domain of herpes simplex virus VP16 (Cheng et al., 2013)
   4808..5407    +  CDS            PuroR: puromycin N-acetyltransferase; pac from Streptomyces alboniger; confers resistance to puromycin
   5468..5692    +  polyA_signal   bGH poly(A) signal: bovine growth hormone polyadenylation signal
   5696..5717    +  promoter       SV40 promoter (fragment): SV40 enhancer and early promoter
   6189..6777    -  rep_origin     ori: high-copy-number ColE1/pMB1/pBR322/pUC origin of replication
   6948..7808    -  CDS            AmpR: β-lactamase; bla; confers resistance to ampicillin, carbenicillin, and related antibiotics
   7809..7913    -  promoter       AmpR promoter: bla
   7940..7990    +  misc_feature   bom (fragment): basis of mobility region from pBR322
   7991..8021    -  rep_origin     M13 ori (fragment): M13 bacteriophage origin of replication; arrow indicates direction of (+) strand synthesis
>Addgene plasmid #60495 | pSBtet-GP | addgene full sequence | sequence record 237935 | Addgene NGS Result
GGATCCCTATACAGTTGAAGTCGGAAGTTTACATACACTTAAGTTGGAGTCATTAAAACTCGTTTTTCAA
CTACTCCACAAATTTCTTGTTAACAAACAATAGTTTTGGCAAGTCAGTTAGGACATCTACTTTGTGCATG
ACACAAGTCATTTTTCCAACAATTGTTTACAGACAGATTATTTCACTTATAATTCACTGTATCACAATTC
CAGTGGGTCAGAAGTTTACATACACTAAGTTCGACTCCTCTGCAGAATGCGGCGATGTTTCGGTAAGGGG
TCCGCTATCTAGACGAGTTTACTCCCTATCAGTGATAGAGAACGTATGTCGAGTTTACTCCCTATCAGTG
ATAGAGAACGATGTCGAGTTTACTCCCTATCAGTGATAGAGAACGTATGTCGAGTTTACTCCCTATCAGT
GATAGAGAACGTATGTCGAGTTTACTCCCTATCAGTGATAGAGAACGTATGTCGAGTTTATCCCTATCAG
TGATAGAGAACGTATGTCGAGTTTACTCCCTATCAGTGATAGAGAACGTATGTCGATTAGGCGTGTACGG
TGGGCGCCTATAAAAGCAGAGCTCGTTTAGTGAACCGTCAGATCGCCTGGAGCCAATTCCAACTCTTTTG
CCTTATACCTACTTTCCGTACCACTTCCTACCCTCGAAAGGCCTCTGAGGCCACCATGGAAGATGCCAAA
AACATTAAGAAGGGCCCAGCGCCATTCTACCCACTCGAAGACGGGACCGCCGGCGAGCAGCTGCACAAAG
CCATGAAGCGCTACGCCCTGGTGCCCGGCACCATCGCCTTTACCGACGCACATATCGAGGTGGACATTAC
CTACGCCGAGTACTTCGAGATGAGCGTTCGGCTGGCAGAAGCTATGAAGCGCTATGGGCTGAATACAAAC
CATCGGATCGTGGTGTGCAGCGAGAATAGCTTGCAGTTCTTCATGCCCGTGTTGGGTGCCCTGTTCATCG
GTGTGGCTGTGGCCCCAGCTAACGACATCTACAACGAGCGCGAGCTGCTGAACAGCATGGGCATCAGCCA
GCCCACCGTCGTATTCGTGAGCAAGAAAGGGCTGCAAAAGATCCTCAACGTGCAAAAGAAGCTACCGATC
ATACAAAAGATCATCATCATGGATAGCAAGACCGACTACCAGGGCTTCCAAAGCATGTACACCTTCGTGA
CTTCCCATTTGCCACCCGGCTTCAACGAGTACGACTTCGTGCCCGAGAGCTTCGACCGGGACAAAACCAT
CGCCCTGATCATGAACAGTAGTGGCAGTACCGGATTGCCCAAGGGCGTAGCCCTACCGCACCGCACCGCT
TGTGTCCGATTCAGTCATGCCCGCGACCCCATCTTCGGCAACCAGATCATCCCCGACACCGCTATCCTCA
GCGTGGTGCCATTTCACCACGGCTTCGGCATGTTCACCACGCTGGGCTACTTGATCTGCGGCTTTCGGGT
CGTGCTCATGTACCGCTTCGAGGAGGAGCTATTCTTGCGCAGCTTGCAAGACTATAAGATTCAATCTGCC
CTGCTGGTGCCCACACTATTTAGCTTCTTCGCTAAGAGCACTCTCATCGACAAGTACGACCTAAGCAACT
TGCACGAGATCGCCAGCGGCGGGGCGCCGCTCAGCAAGGAGGTAGGTGAGGCCGTGGCCAAACGCTTCCA
CCTACCAGGCATCCGCCAGGGCTACGGCCTGACAGAAACAACCAGCGCCATTCTGATCACCCCCGAAGGG
GACGACAAGCCTGGCGCAGTAGGCAAGGTGGTGCCCTTCTTCGAGGCTAAGGTGGTGGACTTGGACACCG
GTAAGACACTGGGTGTGAACCAGCGCGGCGAGCTGTGCGTCCGTGGCCCCATGATCATGAGCGGCTACGT
TAACAACCCCGAGGCTACAAACGCTCTCATCGACAAGGACGGCTGGCTGCACAGCGGCGACATCGCCTAC
TGGGACGAGGACGAGCACTTCTTCATCGTGGACCGGCTGAAGAGCCTGATCAAATACAAGGGCTACCAGG
TAGCCCCAGCCGAACTGGAGAGCATCCTGCTGCAACACCCCAACATCTTCGACGCCGGGGTCGCCGGCCT
GCCCGACGACGATGCCGGCGAGCTGCCCGCCGCAGTCGTCGTGCTGGAACACGGTAAAACCATGACCGAG
AAGGAGATCGTGGACTATGTGGCCAGCCAGGTTACAACCGCCAAGAAGCTGCGCGGTGGTGTTGTGTTCG
TGGACGAGGTGCCTAAAGGACTGACCGGCAAGTTGGACGCCCGCAAGATCCGCGAGATTCTCATTAAGGC
CAAGAAGGGCGGCAAGATCGCCGTGTAAGGCCTGTCAGGCCAAGCTTCCATCGATAGACATGATAAGATA
CATTGATGAGTTTGGACAAACCACAACAAGAATGCAGTGAAAAAAATGCTTTATTTGTGAAATTTGTGAT
GCTATTGCTTTATTTGTAACCATTATAAGCTGCAATAAACAAGTTAACAACAACAATTGCATTCATTTTA
TGTTTCAGGTTCAGGGGGAGATGTGGGAGGTTTTTTAAAGCAAGTAAAACCTCTACAAATGTGGTACCTA
GGCGAGACCCTGTCTCACAAAATAAAGTAAGCCCGGACTGAGTGCGGAAAGGCGGGCCTGGCGGGTCTGG
TCTCCCCATGCGGGCCACCAGAGGCCCTGCAGCCTTCAGTCGCTTGAAGGGGTAATGGCGCTTCCACTCA
CAAACATGGCGGACAGAGCGTGTGAACGAGATGAACAGCCCCTCAAAAATATGGCCGCCGAGGCTGGACG
GCCGTGCCCCAGCAGCACCGCCTCCGCGCCCCACGTGATCTCTCGCCGGGCACAGCGCTGACCGCGGAGG
TCCAACCGGAAGAATGTCCGGATTGGACATTCGGAAGAGGGCCCGCCTTCCCTGGGGAATCTCTGCGCAC
GCGCAGAACGCTTCGACCAATGAAAACACAGGAAGCCGTCCGCGCAACCGCGTTGCGTCACTTCTGCCGC
CCCTGTTTCAAGGTATATAGCCGTAGACGGAACTTCGCCTTTCTCTCGGCCTTAGCGCCATTTTTTTGGG
TGAGTGTTTTTTGGTTCCTGCGTTGGGATTCCGTGTACAATCCATAGACATCTGACCTCGGCACTTAGCA
TCATCACAGCAAACTAACTGTAGCCTTTCTCTCTTTCCCTGTAGAAACCTCTGCACCTGAGGCCACCATG
TTGAGCAAGGGCGAGGAGCTGTTCACCGGGGTGGTGCCCATCCTGGTCGAGCTGGACGGCGACGTAAACG
GCCACAAGTTCAGCGTGTCCGGCGAGGGCGAGGGCGATGCCACCTACGGCAAGCTGACCCTGAAGTTCAT
CTGCACCACCGGCAAGCTGCCCGTGCCCTGGCCCACCCTCGTGACCACCCTGACCTACGGCGTGCAGTGC
TTCAGCCGCTACCCCGACCACATGAAGCAGCACGACTTCTTCAAGTCCGCCATGCCCGAAGGCTACGTCC
AGGAGCGCACCATCTTCTTCAAGGACGACGGCAACTACAAGACCCGCGCCGAGGTGAAGTTCGAGGGCGA
CACCCTGGTGAACCGCATCGAGCTGAAGGGCATCGACTTCAAGGAGGACGGCAACATCCTGGGGCACAAG
CTGGAGTACAACTACAACAGCCACAACGTCTATATCATGGCCGACAAGCAGAAGAACGGCATCAAGGTGA
ACTTCAAGATCCGCCACAACATCGAGGACGGCAGCGTGCAGCTCGCCGACCACTACCAGCAGAACACCCC
CATCGGCGACGGCCCCGTGCTGCTGCCCGACAACCACTACCTGAGCACCCAGTCCGCCCTGAGCAAAGAC
CCCAACGAGAAGCGCGATCACATGGTCCTGCTGGAGTTCGTGACCGCCGCCGGGATCACTCTCGGCATGG
ACGAGCTGTACAAGGGCAGTGGAGCTACTAACTTCAGCCTGCTGAAGCAGGCTGGTGACGTCGAGGAGAA
TCCTGGCCCCATGTCTAGACTGGACAAGAGCAAAGTCATAAACGGCGCTCTGGAATTACTCAATGGAGTC
GGTATCGAAGGCCTGACGACAAGGAAACTCGCTCAAAAGCTGGGAGTTGAGCAGCCTACCCTGTACTGGC
ACGTGAAGAACAAGCGGGCCCTGCTCGATGCCCTGCCAATCGAGATGCTGGACAGGCATCATACCCACTT
CTGCCCCCTGGAAGGCGAGTCATGGCAAGACTTTCTGCGGAACAACGCCAAGTCATTCCGCTGTGCTCTC
CTCTCACATCGCGACGGGGCTAAAGTGCATCTCGGCACCCGCCCAACAGAGAAACAGTACGAAACCCTGG
AAAATCAGCTCGCGTTCCTGTGTCAGCAAGGCTTCTCCCTGGAGAACGCACTGTACGCTCTGTCCGCCGT
GGGCCACTTTACACTGGGCTGCGTATTGGAGGAACAGGAGCATCAAGTAGCAAAAGAGGAAAGAGAGACA
CCTACCACCGATTCTATGCCCCCACTTCTGAGACAAGCAATTGAGCTGTTCGACCGGCAGGGAGCCGAAC
CTGCCTTCCTTTTCGGCCTGGAACTAATCATATGTGGCCTGGAGAAACAGCTAAAGTGCGAAAGCGGCGG
GCCGGCCGACGCCCTTGACGATTTTGACTTAGACATGCTCCCAGCCGATGCCCTTGACGACTTTGACCTT
GATATGCTGCCTGCTGACGCTCTTGACGATTTTGACCTTGACATGCTCCCCGGGTCCGGCGCTACTAACT
TCAGCCTGCTGAAGCAGGCTGGTGACGTCGAGGAGAATCCTGGTCCCATGACCGAGTACAAGCCCACGGT
GCGCCTCGCCACCCGCGACGACGTCCCCAGGGCCGTACGCACCCTCGCCGCCGCGTTCGCCGACTACCCC
GCCACGCGCCACACCGTCGATCCGGACCGCCACATCGAGCGGGTCACCGAGCTGCAAGAACTCTTCCTCA
CGCGCGTCGGGCTCGACATCGGCAAGGTGTGGGTCGCGGACGACGGCGCCGCGGTGGCGGTCTGGACCAC
GCCGGAGAGCGTCGAAGCGGGGGCGGTGTTCGCCGAGATCGGCCCGCGCATGGCCGAGTTGAGCGGTTCC
CGGCTGGCCGCGCAGCAACAGATGGAAGGCCTCCTGGCGCCGCACCGGCCCAAGGAGCCCGCGTGGTTCC
TGGCCACCGTCGGCGTCTCGCCCGACCACCAGGGCAAGGGTCTGGGCAGCGCCGTCGTGCTCCCCGGAGT
GGAGGCGGCCGAGCGCGCCGGGGTGCCCGCCTTCCTGGAGACCTCCGCGCCCCGCAACCTCCCCTTCTAC
GAGCGGCTCGGCTTCACCGTCACCGCCGACGTCGAGGTGCCCGAAGGACCGCGCACCTGGTGCATGACCC
GCAAGCCCGGTGCCTGATTCGAAGGCCTGTCGTGAAGCTTGGGGATCAATTCTCTAGAGCTCGCTGATCA
GCCTCGACTGTGCCTTCTAGTTGCCAGCCATCTGTTGTTTGCCCCTCCCCCGTGCCTTCCTTGACCCTGG
AAGGTGCCACTCCCACTGTCCTTTCCTAATAAAATGAGGAAATTGCATCGCATTGTCTGAGTAGGTGTCA
TTCTATTCTGGGGGGTGGGGTGGGGCAGGACAGCAAGGGGGAGGATTGGGAAGACAATAGCAGGCATGCT
GGGGATGCGGTGGGCTCTATGGCTTCTGAGGCGGAAAGAACCAGCTGGGCCTACTAGCTACTCGGGACCC
CTTACCGAAACATCGCCGCATTCTGCAGAGGAGTCGAGTGTATGTAAACTTCTGACCCACTGGGAATGTG
ATGAAAGAAATAAAAGCTGAAATGAATCATTCTCTCTACTATTATTCTGATATTTCACATTCTTAAAATA
AAGTGGTGATCCTAACTGACCTAAGACAGGGAATTTTTACTAGGATTAAATGTCAGGAATTGTGAAAAAG
TGAGTTTAAATGTATTTGGCTAAGGTGTATGTAAACTTCCGACTTCAACTGTATAGGGATCCGCTTCCTC
GCTCACTGACTCGCTGCGCTCGGTCGTTCGGCTGCGGCGAGCGGTATCAGCTCACTCAAAGGCGGTAATA
CGGTTATCCACAGAATCAGGGGATAACGCAGGAAAGAACATGTGAGCAAAAGGCCAGCAAAAGGCCAGGA
ACCGTAAAAAGGCCGCGTTGCTGGCGTTTTTCCATAGGCTCCGCCCCCCTGACGAGCATCACAAAAATCG
ACGCTCAAGTCAGAGGTGGCGAAACCCGACAGGACTATAAAGATACCAGGCGTTTCCCCCTGGAAGCTCC
CTCGTGCGCTCTCCTGTTCCGACCCTGCCGCTTACCGGATACCTGTCCGCCTTTCTCCCTTCGGGAAGCG
TGGCGCTTTCTCATAGCTCACGCTGTAGGTATCTCAGTTCGGTGTAGGTCGTTCGCTCCAAGCTGGGCTG
TGTGCACGAACCCCCCGTTCAGCCCGACCGCTGCGCCTTATCCGGTAACTATCGTCTTGAGTCCAACCCG
GTAAGACACGACTTATCGCCACTGGCAGCAGCCACTGGTAACAGGATTAGCAGAGCGAGGTATGTAGGCG
GTGCTACAGAGTTCTTGAAGTGGTGGCCTAACTACGGCTACACTAGAAGAACAGTATTTGGTATCTGCGC
TCTGCTGAAGCCAGTTACCTTCGGAAAAAGAGTTGGTAGCTCTTGATCCGGCAAACAAACCACCGCTGGT
AGCGGTGGTTTTTTTGTTTGCAAGCAGCAGATTACGCGCAGAAAAAAAGGATCTCAAGAAGATCCTTTGA
TCTTTTCTACGGGGTCTGACGCTCAGTGGAACGAAAACTCACGTTAAGGGATTTTGGTCATGAGATTATC
AAAAAGGATCTTCACCTAGATCCTTTTAAATTAAAAATGAAGTTTTAAATCAATCTAAAGTATATATGAG
TAAACTTGGTCTGACAGTTACCAATGCTTAATCAGTGAGGCACCTATCTCAGCGATCTGTCTATTTCGTT
CATCCATAGTTGCCTGACTCCCCGTCGTGTAGATAACTACGATACGGGAGGGCTTACCATCTGGCCCCAG
TGCTGCAATGATACCGCGAGACCCACGCTCACCGGCTCCAGATTTATCAGCAATAAACCAGCCAGCCGGA
AGGGCCGAGCGCAGAAGTGGTCCTGCAACTTTATCCGCCTCCATCCAGTCTATTAATTGTTGCCGGGAAG
CTAGAGTAAGTAGTTCGCCAGTTAATAGTTTGCGCAACGTTGTTGCCATTGCTACAGGCATCGTGGTGTC
ACGCTCGTCGTTTGGTATGGCTTCATTCAGCTCCGGTTCCCAACGATCAAGGCGAGTTACATGATCCCCC
ATGTTGTGCAAAAAAGCGGTTAGCTCCTTCGGTCCTCCGATCGTTGTCAGAAGTAAGTTGGCCGCAGTGT
TATCACTCATGGTTATGGCAGCACTGCATAATTCTCTTACTGTCATGCCATCCGTAAGATGCTTTTCTGT
GACTGGTGAGTACTCAACCAAGTCATTCTGAGAATAGTGTATGCGGCGACCGAGTTGCTCTTGCCCGGCG
TCAATACGGGATAATACCGCGCCACATAGCAGAACTTTAAAAGTGCTCATCATTGGAAAACGTTCTTCGG
GGCGAAAACTCTCAAGGATCTTACCGCTGTTGAGATCCAGTTCGATGTAACCCACTCGTGCACCCAACTG
ATCTTCAGCATCTTTTACTTTCACCAGCGTTTCTGGGTGAGCAAAAACAGGAAGGCAAAATGCCGCAAAA
AAGGGAATAAGGGCGACACGGAAATGTTGAATACTCATACTCTTCCTTTTTCAATATTATTGAAGCATTT
ATCAGGGTTATTGTCTCATGAGCGGATACATATTTGAATGTATTTAGAAAAATAAACAAATAGGGGTTCC
GCGCACATTTCCCCGAAAAGTGCCACCTGATGCGGTGTGAAATACCGCACAGATGCGTAAGGAGAAAATA
CCGCATCAGGAAATTGTAAGCGTTAATATTTTGTTAAAATT
