>Addgene plasmid #60495 | pSBtet-GP | addgene partial sequence | sequence record 100464 | LNCX 5'-AGCTCGTTTAGTGAACCGTCAGATC-3'
ACTCTTTTGCCTTATACCTACTTTCCGTACCACTTCCTACCCTCGAAAGGCCTCTGAGGCCACCATGGAA
GATGCCAAAAACATTAAGAAGGGCCCAGCGCCATTCTACCCACTCGAAGACGGGACCGCCGGCGAGCAGC
TGCACAAAGCCATGAAGCGCTACGCCCTGGTGCCCGGCACCATCGCCTTTACCGACGCACATATCGAGGT
GGACATTACCTACGCCGAGTACTTCGAGATGAGCGTTCGGCTGGCAGAAGCTATGAAGCGCTATGGGCTG
AATACAAACCATCGGATCGTGGTGTGCAGCGAGAATAGCTTGCAGTTCTTCATGCCCGTGTTGGGTGCCC
TGTTCATCGGTGTGGCTGTGGCCCCAGCTAACGACATCTACAACGAGCGCGAGCTGCTGAACAGCATGGG
CATCAGCCAGCCCACCGTCGTATTCGTGAGCAAGAAAGGGCTGCAAAAGATCCTCAACGTGCAAAAGAAG
CTACCGATCATACAAAAGATCATCATCATGGATAGCAAGACCGACTACCAGGGCTTCCAAAGCATGTACA
CCTTCGTGACTTCCCATTTGCCACCCGGCTTCAACGAGTACGACTTCGTGCCCGAGAGCTTCGACCGGGA
CAAAACCATCGCCCTGATCATGAACAGTAGTGGCAGTACCGGATTGCCCAAGGGCGTAGCCCTACCGCAC
CGCACCGCTTGTGTCCGATTCAGTCATGCCCGCGACCCCATCTTCGGCAACCAGATCATCCCCGACACCG
CTATCCTCAGCGTGGTGCCATTTCACCACGGCTTCGGCATGTTCACCACGCTGGGCTACTTGATCTGCGG
CTTTCGGGTCGTGCTCATGTACCGCTTC
