>Addgene plasmid #60495 | pSBtet-GP | addgene partial sequence | sequence record 100465 | EBV-rev 5'-GTGGTTTGTCCAAACTCATC-3'
CTTGCGCAGCTTGCAAGACTATAAGATTCAATCTGCCCTGCTGGTGCCCACACTATTTAGCTTCTTCGCT
AAGAGCACTCTCATCGACAAGTACGACCTAAGCAACTTGCACGAGATCGCCAGCGGCGGGGCGCCGCTCA
GCAAGGAGGTAGGTGAGGCCGTGGCCAAACGCTTCCACCTACCAGGCATCCGCCAGGGCTACGGCCTGAC
AGAAACAACCAGCGCCATTCTGATCACCCCCGAAGGGGACGACAAGCCTGGCGCAGTAGGCAAGGTGGTG
CCCTTCTTCGAGGCTAAGGTGGTGGACTTGGACACCGGTAAGACACTGGGTGTGAACCAGCGCGGCGAGC
TGTGCGTCCGTGGCCCCATGATCATGAGCGGCTACGTTAACAACCCCGAGGCTACAAACGCTCTCATCGA
CAAGGACGGCTGGCTGCACAGCGGCGACATCGCCTACTGGGACGAGGACGAGCACTTCTTCATCGTGGAC
CGGCTGAAGAGCCTGATCAAATACAAGGGCTACCAGGTAGCCCCAGCCGAACTGGAGAGCATCCTGCTGC
AACACCCCAACATCTTCGACGCCGGGGTCGCCGGCCTGCCCGACGACGATGCCGGCGAGCTGCCCGCCGC
AGTCGTCGTGCTGGAACACGGTAAAACCATGACCGAGAAGGAGATCGTGGACTATGTGGCCAGCCAGGTT
ACAACCGCCAAGAAGCTGCGCGGTGGTGTTGTGTTCGTGGACGAGGTGCCTAAAGGACTGACCGGCAAGT
TGGACGCCCGCAAGATCCGCGAGATTCTCATTAAGGCCAAGAAGGGCGGCAAGATCGCCGTGTAAGGCCT
GTCAGGCCAAGCT
