>Addgene plasmid #60495 | pSBtet-GP | addgene partial sequence | sequence record 100653 | EGFP-C 5'-CATGGTCCTGCTGGAGTTCGTG-3'
GAGCTGTACAAGGGCAGTGGAGCTACTAACTTCAGCCTGCTGAAGCAGGCTGGTGACGTCGAGGAGAATC
CTGGCCCCATGTCTAGACTGGACAAGAGCAAAGTCATAAACGGCGCTCTGGAATTACTCAATGGAGTCGG
TATCGAAGGCCTGACGACAAGGAAACTCGCTCAAAAGCTGGGAGTTGAGCAGCCTACCCTGTACTGGCAC
GTGAAGAACAAGCGGGCCCTGCTCGATGCCCTGCCAATCGAGATGCTGGACAGGCATCATACCCACTTCT
GCCCCCTGGAAGGCGAGTCATGGCAAGACTTTCTGCGGAACAACGCCAAGTCATTCCGCTGTGCTCTCCT
CTCACATCGCGACGGGGCTAAAGTGCATCTCGGCACCCGCCCAACAGAGAAACAGTACGAAACCCTGGAA
AATCAGCTCGCGTTCCTGTGTCAGCAAGGCTTCTCCCTGGAGAACGCACTGTACGCTCTGTCCGCCGTGG
GCCACTTTACACTGGGCTGCGTATTGGAGGAACAGGAGCATCAAGTAGCAAAAGAGGAAAGAGAGACACC
TACCACCGATTCTATGCCCCCACTTCTGAGACAAGCAATTGAGCTGTTCGACCGGCAGGGAGCCGAACCT
GCCTTCCTTTTCGGCCTGGAACTAATCATATGTGGCCTGGAGAAACAGCTAAAGTGCGAAAGCGGCGGGC
CGGCCGACGCCCTTGACGATTTTGACTTAGACATGCTCCCAGCCGATGCCCTTGACGACTTTGACCTTGA
TATGCTGCCTGCTGACGCTCTTGACGATTTTGACCTTGACATGCTCCCCGGGTCCGGCGCTACTAACTTC
AGCCTGCTGAAGCAGGCTGGTGACGTCGAGGAGAATCCTGGTCCCATGACCGAGTACAAGCCCACGGTGC
GCCTCGCCACCCGCGACGACGTCCCCAGGGCCGTACGCACCCTCGCCGCCGCGTTCGCCGACTA
