>Addgene plasmid #60495 | pSBtet-GP | addgene partial sequence | sequence record 100655 | puro-variant-R 5'-gtgggcttgtactcggtcat-3'
GCGCGATCACATGGTCCTGCTGGAGTTCGTGACCGCCGCCGGGATCACTCTCGGCATGGACGAGCTGTAC
AAGGGCAGTGGAGCTACTAACTTCAGCCTGCTGAAGCAGGCTGGTGACGTCGAGGAGAATCCTGGCCCCA
TGTCTAGACTGGACAAGAGCAAAGTCATAAACGGCGCTCTGGAATTACTCAATGGAGTCGGTATCGAAGG
CCTGACGACAAGGAAACTCGCTCAAAAGCTGGGAGTTGAGCAGCCTACCCTGTACTGGCACGTGAAGAAC
AAGCGGGCCCTGCTCGATGCCCTGCCAATCGAGATGCTGGACAGGCATCATACCCACTTCTGCCCCCTGG
AAGGCGAGTCATGGCAAGACTTTCTGCGGAACAACGCCAAGTCATTCCGCTGTGCTCTCCTCTCACATCG
CGACGGGGCTAAAGTGCATCTCGGCACCCGCCCAACAGAGAAACAGTACGAAACCCTGGAAAATCAGCTC
GCGTTCCTGTGTCAGCAAGGCTTCTCCCTGGAGAACGCACTGTACGCTCTGTCCGCCGTGGGCCACTTTA
CACTGGGCTGCGTATTGGAGGAACAGGAGCATCAAGTAGCAAAAGAGGAAAGAGAGACACCTACCACCGA
TTCTATGCCCCCACTTCTGAGACAAGCAATTGAGCTGTTCGACCGGCAGGGAGCCGAACCTGCCTTCCTT
TTCGGCCTGGAACTAATCATATGTGGCCTGGAGAAACAGCTAAAGTGCGAAAGCGGCGGGCCGGCCGACG
CCCTTGACGATTTTGACTTAGACATGCTCCCAGCCGATGCCCTTGACGACTTTGACCTTGATATGCTGCC
TGCTGACGCTCTTGACGATTTTGACCTTGACATGCTCCCCGGGTCCGGCGCTACTAACTTCAGCCTGCTG
AAGCAGGCT
